>Addgene plasmid #213965 | pcg 2.0-BFP-circ-arRNA backbone | addgene full sequence | sequence record 422887 | Addgene NGS Result
GTCGACGGATCGGGAGATCTCCCGATCCCCTATGGTGCACTCTCAGTACAATCTGCTCTGATGCCGCATA
GTTAAGCCAGTATCTGCTCCCTGCTTGTGTGTTGGAGGTCGCTGAGTAGTGCGCGAGCAAAATTTAAGCT
ACAACAAGGCAAGGCTTGACCGACAATTGCATGAAGAATCTGCTTAGGGTTAGGCGTTTTGCGCTGCTTC
GCGATGTACGGGCCAGATATACGCGTTGACATTGATTATTGACTAGTTATTAATAGTAATCAATTACGGG
GTCATTAGTTCATAGCCCATATATGGAGTTCCGCGTTACATAACTTACGGTAAATGGCCCGCCTGGCTGA
CCGCCCAACGACCCCCGCCCATTGACGTCAATAATGACGTATGTTCCCATAGTAACGCCAATAGGGACTT
TCCATTGACGTCAATGGGTGGAGTATTTACGGTAAACTGCCCACTTGGCAGTACATCAAGTGTATCATAT
GCCAAGTACGCCCCCTATTGACGTCAATGACGGTAAATGGCCCGCCTGGCATTATGCCCAGTACATGACC
TTATGGGACTTTCCTACTTGGCAGTACATCTACGTATTAGTCATCGCTATTACCATGGTGATGCGGTTTT
GGCAGTACATCAATGGGCGTGGATAGCGGTTTGACTCACGGGGATTTCCAAGTCTCCACCCCATTGACGT
CAATGGGAGTTTGTTTTGGCACCAAAATCAACGGGACTTTCCAAAATGTCGTAACAACTCCGCCCCATTG
ACGCAAATGGGCGGTAGGCGTGTACGGTGGGAGGTCTATATAAGCAGCGCGTTTTGCCTGTACTGGGTCT
CTCTGGTTAGACCAGATCTGAGCCTGGGAGCTCTCTGGCTAACTAGGGAACCCACTGCTTAAGCCTCAAT
AAAGCTTGCCTTGAGTGCTTCAAGTAGTGTGTGCCCGTCTGTTGTGTGACTCTGGTAACTAGAGATCCCT
CAGACCCTTTTAGTCAGTGTGGAAAATCTCTAGCAGTGGCGCCCGAACAGGGACTTGAAAGCGAAAGGGA
AACCAGAGGAGCTCTCTCGACGCAGGACTCGGCTTGCTGAAGCGCGCACGGCAAGAGGCGAGGGGCGGCG
ACTGGTGAGTACGCCAAAAATTTTGACTAGCGGAGGCTAGAAGGAGAGAGATGGGTGCGAGAGCGTCAGT
ATTAAGCGGGGGAGAATTAGATCGCGATGGGAAAAAATTCGGTTAAGGCCAGGGGGAAAGAAAAAATATA
AATTAAAACATATAGTATGGGCAAGCAGGGAGCTAGAACGATTCGCAGTTAATCCTGGCCTGTTAGAAAC
ATCAGAAGGCTGTAGACAAATACTGGGACAGCTACAACCATCCCTTCAGACAGGATCAGAAGAACTTAGA
TCATTATATAATACAGTAGCAACCCTCTATTGTGTGCATCAAAGGATAGAGATAAAAGACACCAAGGAAG
CTTTAGACAAGATAGAGGAAGAGCAAAACAAAAGTAAGACCACCGCACAGCAAGCGGCCGGCCGCTGATC
TTCAGACCTGGAGGAGGAGATATGAGGGACAATTGGAGAAGTGAATTATATAAATATAAAGTAGTAAAAA
TTGAACCATTAGGAGTAGCACCCACCAAGGCAAAGAGAAGAGTGGTGCAGAGAGAAAAAAGAGCAGTGGG
AATAGGAGCTTTGTTCCTTGGGTTCTTGGGAGCAGCAGGAAGCACTATGGGCGCAGCGTCAATGACGCTG
ACGGTACAGGCCAGACAATTATTGTCTGGTATAGTGCAGCAGCAGAACAATTTGCTGAGGGCTATTGAGG
CGCAACAGCATCTGTTGCAACTCACAGTCTGGGGCATCAAGCAGCTCCAGGCAAGAATCCTGGCTGTGGA
AAGATACCTAAAGGATCAACAGCTCCTGGGGATTTGGGGTTGCTCTGGAAAACTCATTTGCACCACTGCT
GTGCCTTGGAATGCTAGTTGGAGTAATAAATCTCTGGAACAGATTTGGAATCACACGACCTGGATGGAGT
GGGACAGAGAAATTAACAATTACACAAGCTTAATACACTCCTTAATTGAAGAATCGCAAAACCAGCAAGA
AAAGAATGAACAAGAATTATTGGAATTAGATAAATGGGCAAGTTTGTGGAATTGGTTTAACATAACAAAT
TGGCTGTGGTATATAAAATTATTCATAATGATAGTAGGAGGCTTGGTAGGTTTAAGAATAGTTTTTGCTG
TACTTTCTATAGTGAATAGAGTTAGGCAGGGATATTCACCATTATCGTTTCAGACCCACCTCCCAACCCC
GAGGGGACCCGACAGGCCCGAAGGAATAGAAGAAGAAGGTGGAGAGAGAGACAGAGACAGATCCATTCGA
TTAGTGAACGGATCGGCACTGCGTGCGCCAATTCTGCAGACAAATGGCAGTATTCATCCACAATTTTAAA
AGAAAAGGGGGGATTGGGGGGTACAGTGCAGGGGAAAGAATAGTAGACATAATAGCAACAGACATACAAA
CTAAAGAATTACAAAAACAAATTACAAAAATTCAAAATTTTCGGGTTTATTACAGGGACAGCAGAGATCC
AGTTTGGTTAGTACCGGGCCCGCTCTAGAGGTACCAAGGTCTGGCAGGAAGAGGGCCTATTTCCCATGAT
TCCTTCATATTTGCATATACGATACAAGGCTGTTAGAGAGATAATTAGAATTAATTTGACTGTAAACACA
AAGATATTAGTACAAAATACGTGACGTAGAAAGTAATAATTTCTTGGGTAGTTTGCAGTTTTAAAATTAT
GTTTTAAAATGGACTATCATATGCTTACCGTAACTTGAAAGTATTTCGATTTCTTGGCTTTATATATCTT
GTGGAAAGGACGAAACACCGGCCATCAGTCGCCGGTCCCAAGCCCGGATAAAATGGGAGGGGGCGGGAAA
CCGCCTAACCATGCCGACTGATGGCAGAGAGACGATATTACGTCTCACTGCCATCAGTCGGCGTGGACTG
TAGAACACTGCCAATGCCGGTCCCAAGCCCGGATAAAAGTGGAGGGTACAGTCCACGCTTTTTTTCTCGA
GGTCGACGGTATCGATAAGCTCGCTTCACGAGATTCCAGCAGGTCGAGGGACCTAATAACTTCGTATAGC
ATACATTATACGAAGTTATATTAAGGGTTCCAAGCTTAAGCGGCCGCGTGGATAACCGTATTACCGCCAT
GCATTAGTTATTAATAGTAATCAATTACGGGGTCATTAGTTCATAGCCCATATATGGAGTTCCGCGTTAC
ATAACTTACGGTAAATGGCCCGCCTGGCTGACCGCCCAACGACCCCCGCCCATTGACGTCAATAATGACG
TATGTTCCCATAGTAACGCCAATAGGGACTTTCCATTGACGTCAATGGGTGGAGTATTTACGGTAAACTG
CCCACTTGGCAGTACATCAAGTGTATCATATGCCAAGTACGCCCCCTATTGACGTCAATGACGGTAAATG
GCCCGCCTGGCATTATGCCCAGTACATGACCTTATGGGACTTTCCTACTTGGCAGTACATCTACGTATTA
GTCATCGCTATTACCATGGTGATGCGGTTTTGGCAGTACATCAATGGGCGTGGATAGCGGTTTGACTCAC
GGGGATTTCCAAGTCTCCACCCCATTGACGTCAATGGGAGTTTGTTTTGGCACCAAAATCAACGGGACTT
TCCAAAATGTCGTAACAACTCCGCCCCATTGACGCAAATGGGCGGTAGGCGTGTACGGTGGGAGGTCTAT
ATAAGCAGAGCTGGTTTAGTGAACCGTCAGATCCGCTAGCGCCACCATGAGCGAGCTGATTAAGGAGAAC
ATGCACATGAAGCTGTACATGGAGGGCACCGTGGACAACCATCACTTCAAGTGCACATCCGAGGGCGAAG
GCAAGCCCTACGAGGGCACCCAGACCATGAGAATCAAGGTGGTCGAGGGCGGCCCTCTCCCCTTCGCCTT
CGACATCCTGGCTACTAGCTTCCTCTACGGCAGCAAGACCTTCATCAACCACACCCAGGGCATCCCCGAC
TTCTTCAAGCAGTCCTTCCCTGAGGGCTTCACATGGGAGAGAGTCACCACATACGAAGACGGGGGCGTGC
TGACCGCTACCCAGGACACCAGCCTCCAGGACGGCTGCCTCATCTACAACGTCAAGATCAGAGGGGTGAA
CTTCACATCCAACGGCCCTGTGATGCAGAAGAAAACACTCGGCTGGGAGGCCTTCACCGAGACTCTGTAC
CCCGCTGACGGCGGCCTGGAAGGCAGAAACGACATGGCCCTGAAGCTCGTGGGCGGGAGCCATCTGATCG
CAAACATCAAGACCACATATAGATCCAAGAAACCCGCTAAGAACCTCAAGATGCCTGGCGTCTACTATGT
GGACTACAGACTGGAAAGAATCAAGGAGGCCAACAACGAGACCTACGTCGAGCAGCACGAGGTGGCAGTG
GCCAGATACTGCGACCTCCCTAGCAAACTGGGGCACAAACTCAATTAAACATGTTTAAGGGTTCCGGTTC
CACTAGGTACAATTCGATATCAAGCTTATCGATAATCAACCTCTGGATTACAAAATTTGTGAAAGATTGA
CTGGTATTCTTAACTATGTTGCTCCTTTTACGCTATGTGGATACGCTGCTTTAATGCCTTTGTATCATGC
TATTGCTTCCCGTATGGCTTTCATTTTCTCCTCCTTGTATAAATCCTGGTTGCTGTCTCTTTATGAGGAG
TTGTGGCCCGTTGTCAGGCAACGTGGCGTGGTGTGCACTGTGTTTGCTGACGCAACCCCCACTGGTTGGG
GCATTGCCACCACCTGTCAGCTCCTTTCCGGGACTTTCGCTTTCCCCCTCCCTATTGCCACGGCGGAACT
CATCGCCGCCTGCCTTGCCCGCTGCTGGACAGGGGCTCGGCTGTTGGGCACTGACAATTCCGTGGTGTTG
TCGGGGAAATCATCGTCCTTTCCTTGGCTGCTCGCCTGTGTTGCCACCTGGATTCTGCGCGGGACGTCCT
TCTGCTACGTCCCTTCGGCCCTCAATCCAGCGGACCTTCCTTCCCGCGGCCTGCTGCCGGCTCTGCGGCC
TCTTCCGCGTCTTCGCCTTCGCCCTCAGACGAGTCGGATCTCCCTTTGGGCCGCCTCCCCGCATCGATAC
CGTCGACCTCGATCGAGACCTAGAAAAACATGGAGCAATCACAAGTAGCAATACAGCAGCTACCAATGCT
GATTGTGCCTGGCTAGAAGCACAAGAGGAGGAGGAGGTGGGTTTTCCAGTCACACCTCAGGTACCTTTAA
GACCAATGACTTACAAGGCAGCTGTAGATCTTAGCCACTTTTTAAAAGAAAAGGGGGGACTGGAAGGGCT
AATTCACTCCCAACGAAGACAAGATATCCTTGATCTGTGGATCTACCACACACAAGGCTACTTCCCTGAT
TGGCAGAACTACACACCAGGGCCAGGGATCAGATATCCACTGACCTTTGGATGGTGCTACAAGCTAGTAC
CAGTTGAGCAAGAGAAGGTAGAAGAAGCCAATGAAGGAGAGAACACCCGCTTGTTACACCCTGTGAGCCT
GCATGGGATGGATGACCCGGAGAGAGAAGTATTAGAGTGGAGGTTTGACAGCCGCCTAGCATTTCATCAC
ATGGCCCGAGAGCTGCATCCGGACTGTACTGGGTCTCTCTGGTTAGACCAGATCTGAGCCTGGGAGCTCT
CTGGCTAACTAGGGAACCCACTGCTTAAGCCTCAATAAAGCTTGCCTTGAGTGCTTCAAGTAGTGTGTGC
CCGTCTGTTGTGTGACTCTGGTAACTAGAGATCCCTCAGACCCTTTTAGTCAGTGTGGAAAATCTCTAGC
AGCATGTGAGCAAAAGGCCAGCAAAAGGCCAGGAACCGTAAAAAGGCCGCGTTGCTGGCGTTTTTCCATA
GGCTCCGCCCCCCTGACGAGCATCACAAAAATCGACGCTCAAGTCAGAGGTGGCGAAACCCGACAGGACT
ATAAAGATACCAGGCGTTTCCCCCTGGAAGCTCCCTCGTGCGCTCTCCTGTTCCGACCCTGCCGCTTACC
GGATACCTGTCCGCCTTTCTCCCTTCGGGAAGCGTGGCGCTTTCTCATAGCTCACGCTGTAGGTATCTCA
GTTCGGTGTAGGTCGTTCGCTCCAAGCTGGGCTGTGTGCACGAACCCCCCGTTCAGCCCGACCGCTGCGC
CTTATCCGGTAACTATCGTCTTGAGTCCAACCCGGTAAGACACGACTTATCGCCACTGGCAGCAGCCACT
GGTAACAGGATTAGCAGAGCGAGGTATGTAGGCGGTGCTACAGAGTTCTTGAAGTGGTGGCCTAACTACG
GCTACACTAGAAGAACAGTATTTGGTATCTGCGCTCTGCTGAAGCCAGTTACCTTCGGAAAAAGAGTTGG
TAGCTCTTGATCCGGCAAACAAACCACCGCTGGTAGCGGTGGTTTTTTTGTTTGCAAGCAGCAGATTACG
CGCAGAAAAAAAGGATCTCAAGAAGATCCTTTGATCTTTTCTACGGGGTCTGACGCTCAGTGGAACGAAA
ACTCACGTTAAGGGATTTTGGTCATGAGATTATCAAAAAGGATCTTCACCTAGATCCTTTTAAATTAAAA
ATGAAGTTTTAAATCAATCTAAAGTATATATGAGTAAACTTGGTCTGACAGTTACCAATGCTTAATCAGT
GAGGCACCTATCTCAGCGATCTGTCTATTTCGTTCATCCATAGTTGCCTGACTCCCCGTCGTGTAGATAA
CTACGATACGGGAGGGCTTACCATCTGGCCCCAGTGCTGCAATGATACCGCGAGACCCACGCTCACCGGC
TCCAGATTTATCAGCAATAAACCAGCCAGCCGGAAGGGCCGAGCGCAGAAGTGGTCCTGCAACTTTATCC
GCCTCCATCCAGTCTATTAATTGTTGCCGGGAAGCTAGAGTAAGTAGTTCGCCAGTTAATAGTTTGCGCA
ACGTTGTTGCCATTGCTACAGGCATCGTGGTGTCACGCTCGTCGTTTGGTATGGCTTCATTCAGCTCCGG
TTCCCAACGATCAAGGCGAGTTACATGATCCCCCATGTTGTGCAAAAAAGCGGTTAGCTCCTTCGGTCCT
CCGATCGTTGTCAGAAGTAAGTTGGCCGCAGTGTTATCACTCATGGTTATGGCAGCACTGCATAATTCTC
TTACTGTCATGCCATCCGTAAGATGCTTTTCTGTGACTGGTGAGTACTCAACCAAGTCATTCTGAGAATA
GTGTATGCGGCGACCGAGTTGCTCTTGCCCGGCGTCAATACGGGATAATACCGCGCCACATAGCAGAACT
TTAAAAGTGCTCATCATTGGAAAACGTTCTTCGGGGCGAAAACTCTCAAGGATCTTACCGCTGTTGAGAT
CCAGTTCGATGTAACCCACTCGTGCACCCAACTGATCTTCAGCATCTTTTACTTTCACCAGCGTTTCTGG
GTGAGCAAAAACAGGAAGGCAAAATGCCGCAAAAAAGGGAATAAGGGCGACACGGAAATGTTGAATACTC
ATACTCTTCCTTTTTCAATATTATTGAAGCATTTATCAGGGTTATTGTCTCATGAGCGGATACATATTTG
AATGTATTTAGAAAAATAAACAAATAGGGGTTCCGCGCACATTTCCCCGAAAAGTGCCACCTGAC
Features (pLannotate 1.2.2; 24 found; start..end, strand, type, name):
     31..83      -  misc_feature   bom (fragment): basis of mobility region from pBR322
    238..617     +  enhancer       CMV enhancer: human cytomegalovirus immediate early enhancer
    618..817     +  promoter       CMV promoter: human cytomegalovirus (CMV) immediate early promoter
    835..1015    +  LTR            5' LTR (truncated): truncated 5' long terminal repeat (LTR) from HIV-1
   1062..1187    +  misc_feature   HIV-1 Ψ: packaging signal of human immunodeficiency virus type 1
   1171..1509    +  CDS            HIV-1 gag (fragment): gag protein from human immunodeficiency virus 1; gag
   1684..1917    +  misc_feature   RRE: The Rev response element (RRE) of HIV-1 allows for Rev-dependent mRNA export from the nucleus to the cytoplasm.
   2294..2394    +  CDS            Rev (fragment): human immunodeficiency virus 1 (HIV-1) Rev protein; rev; enhances nuclear export of unspliced and incompletely spliced viral mRNAs
   2444..2561    +  misc_feature   cPPT/CTS: central polypurine tract and central termination sequence of HIV-1
   2641..2881    +  promoter       U6 promoter: RNA polymerase III promoter for human U6 snRNA
   2894..2960    +  ncRNA          twister-P3 (fragment): Accession: RF03154 - type-P3 twister ribozyme
   3076..3101    -  misc_feature   MCS (fragment): pBluescript multiple cloning site
   3136..3169    +  protein_bind   loxP: Cre-mediated recombination occurs in the 8-bp core sequence (GCATACAT). Cre recombinase
   3285..3588    +  enhancer       CMV enhancer: human cytomegalovirus immediate early enhancer
   3589..3792    +  promoter       CMV promoter: human cytomegalovirus (CMV) immediate early promoter
   3827..4525    +  CDS            TagBFP: TagBFP is a basic (constitutively fluorescent) blue fluorescent protein published in 2008, derived from Entacmaea quadricolor. It is reported to be a very rapidly-maturing monomer with very low acid sensitivity.
   4561..4584    +  misc_feature   MCS (fragment): pBluescript multiple cloning site
   4584..5172    +  misc_feature   WPRE: woodchuck hepatitis virus posttranscriptional regulatory element
   5173..5192    +  misc_feature   MCS (fragment): pBluescript multiple cloning site
   5194..5694    +  CDS            nef (fragment): NEF_HV1LA - Experimental evidence at protein level: Swiss-Prot protein existence level 1. Extracellular Nef protein targets CD4(+) T-lymphocytes for apoptosis by interacting with CXCR4 surface receptors. From Human immunodeficiency virus type 1 group M subtype B (isolate Lai) (HIV-1).
   5701..5881    +  LTR            5' LTR (truncated): truncated 5' long terminal repeat (LTR) from HIV-1
   5943..6531    -  rep_origin     ori: high-copy-number ColE1/pMB1/pBR322/pUC origin of replication
   6702..7562    -  CDS            AmpR: β-lactamase; bla; confers resistance to ampicillin, carbenicillin, and related antibiotics
   7563..7667    -  promoter       AmpR promoter: bla
