[The description below was written by a language model from this plasmid's Addgene catalogue record and pLannotate feature annotations shown in this document.]
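Description:
pcg 2.0-BFP-circ-arRNA backbone is an empty mammalian expression backbone of about 7.7 kb. According to its record, it derives from the lentiviral pLenti-sgRNA-lib 2.0 vector and was built to express circular ADAR-recruiting RNAs (arRNAs). It is propagated in E. coli through a high-copy ColE1/pUC-type origin with ampicillin selection from a bla cassette. The annotated HIV-1 elements are those of a lentiviral transfer vector: a CMV enhancer/promoter drives a truncated 5' LTR, followed by the Ψ packaging signal with a gag fragment, the RRE for Rev-dependent export, cPPT/CTS, and a downstream truncated LTR preceded by a nef fragment. The catalogue lists the vector type only as mammalian expression, so it can presumably be used by direct transfection or packaged into lentivirus.

The functional cassette is a human U6 RNA polymerase III promoter followed by a Twister P3 ribozyme. The purpose field says the design also includes a 5' ligation sequence, a 3' ligation sequence and a Twister P1 ribozyme, although the automated annotation detected only the P3 element. An arRNA sequence is cloned between the ligation sequences. In this type of design, the flanking ribozymes cleave themselves after transcription, leaving ends that cellular RNA ligase joins into a circle, which is more stable than a linear RNA. The purpose text is truncated, so the cloning details are not stated.

Downstream lie a single loxP site and a second CMV enhancer/promoter driving TagBFP, followed by WPRE to boost expression. TagBFP serves as the only mammalian marker for identifying or sorting cells that carry the construct. The associated work used such circular arRNAs to recruit endogenous ADAR for programmable RNA editing in vitro and in vivo.
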