Addgene plasmid #213965: pcg 2.0-BFP-circ-arRNA backbone
Purpose: (Empty Backbone) pcg 2.0-BFP-circ-arRNA backbone included a Twister P3 U2A, 5’ ligation sequence, a 3’ ligation sequence and Twister P1 based on pLenti-sgRNA-lib 2.0 backbone (Addgene no. 89638). Then, the sequences o
Depositing lab: Wensheng Wei. Depositing organization: Peking University. Publication: Engineered circular ADAR-recruiting RNAs increase the efficiency and fidelity of RNA editing in vitro and in vivo. Yi Z, Qu L, Tang H, Liu Z, Liu Y, Tian F, Wang C, Zhang X, Feng Z, Yu Y, Yuan P, Yi Z, Zhao Y, Wei W. Nat Biotechnol. 2022 Jun;40(6):946-955. doi: 10.1038/s41587-021-01180-3. Epub 2022 Feb 10. PubMed 35145313.
Backbone
  Vector backbone: pcg2.0
  Vector type: Mammalian Expression
  Selectable markers: BFP
Growth in bacteria
  Bacterial resistance: Ampicillin, 100 μg/mL
  Growth temperature: 37°C
  Growth strain: DH5alpha
  Copy number: Unknown
Terms and licenses: Academic/Nonprofit Terms; Industry Terms: Not Available to Industry
How to cite: pcg 2.0-BFP-circ-arRNA backbone was a gift from Wensheng Wei (Addgene plasmid # 213965 ; http://n2t.net/addgene:213965 ; RRID:Addgene_213965)
